Addgene plasmid #18969: pcDNA3-hBnvy
Depositing lab: Mariano Viapiano. Depositing organization: Ohio State University. Publication: The proteoglycan brevican binds to fibronectin after proteolytic cleavage and promotes glioma cell motility. Hu B, Kong LL, Matthews RT, Viapiano MS. J Biol Chem. 2008 Sep 5;283(36):24848-59. doi: 10.1074/jbc.M801433200. Epub 2008 Jul 7. PubMed 18611854.
Backbone
  Vector backbone: pcDNA3.1+
  Backbone manufacturer: Invitrogen
  Backbone size w/o insert (bp): 5500
  Vector type: Mammalian Expression
  Selectable markers: Neomycin (select with G418)
Growth in bacteria
  Bacterial resistance: Ampicillin, 100 μg/mL
  Growth temperature: 37°C
  Growth strain: DH5alpha
  Copy number: High Copy
Gene/Insert
  Gene/Insert name: Brevican uncleavable (alt names: BCAN; CSPG7; BEHAB)
  Species: H. sapiens (human)
  Insert size (bp): 3200
  Mutation: Mutation at the ADAMTS cleavage site ESE/SRG: S401 to N R402 to V G403 to Y (SRG -> NVY)
  GenBank ID: BC010571
  Entrez Gene: BCAN (a.k.a. BEHAB, CSPG7)
  Cloning method: Restriction Enzyme; 5′ cloning site Eco RI (not destroyed); 3′ cloning site Not I (not destroyed)
  Sequencing primers: 5′ T7
Resource information
  A portion of this plasmid was derived from a plasmid made by: Original clone MGC BC010571 purchased from Invitrogen
Terms and licenses: Academic/Nonprofit Terms; Industry Terms: Not Available to Industry
How to cite: pcDNA3-hBnvy was a gift from Mariano Viapiano (Addgene plasmid # 18969 ; http://n2t.net/addgene:18969 ; RRID:Addgene_18969)
