[The description below was written by a language model from this plasmid's Addgene catalogue record.]
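Description:
pcDNA3-hBnvy is a mammalian expression plasmid built on the commercial pcDNA3.1+ backbone (about 5.5 kb without insert). It carries a roughly 3.2 kb human brevican (BCAN, also known as BEHAB or CSPG7) cDNA derived from an MGC clone. The insert was placed between the EcoRI and NotI sites of the polylinker, and both sites remain intact. The plasmid is maintained at high copy in E. coli under ampicillin selection. Its neomycin resistance marker allows G418 selection of stably transfected mammalian cells. The record provides no feature table and does not name the promoter. pcDNA3.1-series vectors normally drive the insert from the CMV immediate-early promoter with a downstream polyadenylation signal, and the T7 sequencing primer listed for the 5′ end is consistent with the T7 promoter site that sits upstream of the polylinker in this backbone. No epitope tags or reporters are recorded.

The defining feature of the construct is a three-residue substitution at the ADAMTS protease cleavage site of brevican. The SRG residues immediately following the ESE/SRG scissile junction (S401, R402, G403) are changed to NVY. This is intended to make the proteoglycan resistant to ADAMTS-mediated processing, hence the "uncleavable" designation and the "nvy" in the name. The associated work examined how proteolytic cleavage of brevican enables binding to fibronectin and promotes glioma cell motility. In that context, the plasmid serves as a cleavage-resistant comparator to wild-type brevican in transfected cells, separating the effects of the full-length protein from those that depend on its cleavage fragments.
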