>Addgene plasmid #18969 | pcDNA3-hBnvy | addgene partial sequence | sequence record 24823 | 18969 sequence with CMV-F
CGGGGNGNANTAGCAGAGCTCTCTGGCTACTAGAGAACCCACTGCTTACTGGCTTATCGAAATTAATACG
ACTCACTATAGGGAGACCCAAGCTTGGTACCGAGCTCGGATCCACTAGTAACGGCCGCCAGTGTGCTGGA
ATTCCCGGGATATCGTCGACCCACGCGTCCGGCAGTCTCCGCCGCAGTCTCAGCTGCAGCTGCAGGACTG
AGCCGTGCACCCGGAGGAGACCCCCGGAGGAGGCGACAAACTTCGCAGTGCCGCGACCCAACCCCAGCCC
TGGGTAGCCTGCAGCATGGCCCAGCTGTTCCTGCCCCTGCTGGCAGCCCTGGTCCTGGCCCAGGCTCCTG
CAGCTTTAGCAGATGTTCTGGAAGGAGACAGCTCAGAGGACCGCGCTTTTCGCGTGCGCATCGCGGGCGA
CGCGCCACTGCAGGGCGTGCTCGGCGGCGCCCTCACCATCCCTTGCCACGTCCACTACCTGCGGCCACCG
CCGAGCCGCCGGGCTGTGCTGGGCTCTCCGCGGGTCAAGTGGACTTTCCTGTCCCGGGGCCGGGAGGCAG
AGGTGCTGGTGGCGCGGGGAGTGCGCGTCAAGTA
