>Addgene plasmid #18969 | pcDNA3-hBnvy | addgene partial sequence | sequence record 24824 | hBrev-F 5'-GGGTCAAGTGGACTTTCCTGT-3'
GCGNACAAGNCTGGTGGCGCGGGGAGTGCGCGTCAAGGTGAACGAGGCCTACCGGTTCCGCGTGGCACTG
CCTGCGTACCCAGCGTCGCTCACCGACGTCTCCCTGGCGCTGAGCGAGCTGCGCCCCAACGACTCAGGTA
TCTATCGCTGTGAGGTCCAGCACGGCATCGATGACAGCAGCGACGCTGTGGAGGTCAAGGTCAAAGGGGT
CGTCTTTCTCTACCGAGAGGGCTCTGCCCGCTATGCTTTCTCCTTTTCTGGGGCCCAGGAGGCCTGTGCC
CGCATTGGAGCCCACATCGCCACCCCGGAGCAGCTCTATGCCGCCTACCTTGGGGGCTATGAGCAATGTG
ATGCTGGCTGGCTGTCGGATCAGACCGTGAGGTATCCCATCCAGACCCCACGAGAGGCCTGTTACGGAGA
CATGGATGGCTTCCCCGGGGTCCGGAACTATGGTGTGGTGGACCCGGATGACCTCTATGATGTGTACTGT
TATGCTGAAGACCTAAATGGAGAACTGTTCCTGGGTGACCCTCCAGAGAAGCTGACATTGGAGGAAGCAC
GGGCGTACTGCCAGGAGCGGGGTGCAGAGATTGCCACCACGGGCCAACTGTATGCAGCCTGGGATGGTGG
CNTGGAACCACTGACNCCCANGGTGGCTAGCTAAATGANGGNAGTGTGCNCTACCCAATCGTCACACCCA
GCCAGCGCTGTGGTGGGGGCTTGCCTGGTGTCAANANTCTCTTCCTCTTCCCAAACAAAATGGCTTCCCN
TGNNAAGCANAGCGCTTNAANGTNTACTGNTTCGAAANTGGNCCANCTTNTGCATCCTGAAG
